Addgene plasmid #113535: pSUPER.retro.puro-shNC
Purpose: Control retroviral vector.
Depositing lab: Blerta Xhemalce. Depositing organization: University of Texas at Austin. Publication: Crosstalk between the RNA Methylation and Histone-Binding Activities of MePCE Regulates P-TEFb Activation on Chromatin. Shelton SB, Shah NM, Abell NS, Devanathan SK, Mercado M, Xhemalce B. Cell Rep. 2018 Feb 6;22(6):1374-1383. doi: 10.1016/j.celrep.2018.01.028. PubMed 29425494.
Backbone
  Vector backbone: pSUPER.retro.puro
  Backbone manufacturer: OligoEngine
  Backbone size w/o insert (bp): 6349
  Vector type: Retroviral
  Selectable markers: Puromycin
Growth in bacteria
  Bacterial resistance: Ampicillin, 100 μg/mL
  Growth temperature: 37°C
  Growth strain: NEB Stable
  Copy number: High Copy
Gene/Insert
  Gene/Insert name: shNC (scrambled control shRNA)
  gRNA/shRNA sequence: scrambled
  Species: Synthetic
  Cloning method: Restriction Enzyme; 5′ cloning site Bgl II (destroyed during cloning); 3′ cloning site Hind III (unknown if destroyed)
  Sequencing primers: 5′ unknown
Terms and licenses: Academic/Nonprofit Terms; Industry Terms: Not Available to Industry
How to cite: pSUPER.retro.puro-shNC was a gift from Blerta Xhemalce (Addgene plasmid # 113535 ; http://n2t.net/addgene:113535 ; RRID:Addgene_113535)
