[The description below was written by a language model from this plasmid's Addgene catalogue record and pLannotate feature annotations shown in this document.]
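Description:
pSUPER.retro.puro-shNC is a negative-control retroviral shRNA vector built on the commercial pSUPER.retro.puro backbone, carrying a synthetic scrambled (non-targeting) hairpin in place of a gene-specific one. It is propagated in E. coli as a high-copy plasmid through a ColE1/pUC-type origin and selected with ampicillin via the β-lactamase gene. The feature table also picks up short remnants of earlier cloning vectors (fragments of tet, lacZα, lacI, rop, bom and a lac promoter/operator region) that have no evident role in the construct.

The retroviral portion consists of a murine embryonic stem cell virus 5' LTR and Ψ packaging signal followed by a truncated MMLV gag segment lacking its start codon, which together allow the genomic RNA to be packaged when viral proteins are supplied in trans by a packaging cell line. At the other end is a U3-deleted, self-inactivating 3' LTR, which after reverse transcription and integration silences LTR-driven transcription so that expression depends on the internal promoters. Between the LTRs sit two cassettes. One is a human H1 RNA polymerase III promoter, which drives the short hairpin; in the annotation this promoter runs in the opposite orientation to the viral genome. The other is a mouse PGK promoter driving puromycin N-acetyltransferase for selection of transduced mammalian cells. The hairpin was inserted between BglII and HindIII sites, with the BglII site destroyed. The insert itself is not annotated in the feature table, though it presumably lies in the short gap just downstream of H1.

The vector serves as the matched control for knockdown experiments using target-specific shRNAs in the same backbone, accounting for effects of transduction, puromycin selection and hairpin expression.
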