Features (pLannotate 1.2.2; 21 found; start..end, strand, type, name):
     13..227     +  promoter       H1 promoter: human H1 RNA promoter
    288..314     +  misc_feature   MCS (fragment): pBluescript multiple cloning site
    331..747     -  CDS            gag (truncated): truncated Moloney murine leukemia virus (MMLV) gag gene lacking the start codon
    814..1155    -  misc_feature   MESV Ψ: packaging signal of murine embryonic stem cell virus
   1219..1735    -  LTR            5' LTR: 5' long terminal repeat from murine embryonic stem cell virus
   1777..1875    -  CDS            env (fragment): murine leukemia virus gPr80 envelope polyprotein precursor; env; proteolytically cleaved into gp70SU and p15TM subunits
   1876..2077    +  CDS            TcR (fragment): tetracycline efflux protein; tet; confers resistance to tetracycline
   2077..2226    +  CDS            lacZα (fragment): LacZα fragment of β-galactosidase; lacZ fragment
   2232..2331    -  misc_feature   bom (fragment): basis of mobility region from pBR322
   2433..2468    -  CDS            rop (fragment): Rop protein, which maintains plasmids at low copy number; rop
   2563..2667    +  promoter       AmpR promoter: bla
   2668..3528    +  CDS            AmpR: β-lactamase; bla; confers resistance to ampicillin, carbenicillin, and related antibiotics
   3699..4287    +  rep_origin     ori: high-copy-number ColE1/pMB1/pBR322/pUC origin of replication
   4470..4562    +  CDS            lacI (fragment): lac repressor; lacI; The lac repressor binds to the lac operator to inhibit transcription in E. coli. This inhibition can be relieved by adding lactose or isopropyl-β-D-thiogalactopyranoside (IPTG).
   4575..4596    +  protein_bind   CAP binding site: CAP binding activates transcription in the presence of cAMP. E. coli catabolite activator protein
   4611..4641    +  promoter       lac promoter: promoter for the E. coli lac operon
   4649..4665    +  protein_bind   lac operator: The lac repressor binds to the lac operator to inhibit transcription in E. coli. This inhibition can be relieved by adding lactose or isopropyl-β-D-thiogalactopyranoside (IPTG). lac repressor encoded by lacI
   4827..5121    -  LTR            3' LTR (ΔU3) (fragment): self-inactivating 3' long terminal repeat (LTR) from Moloney murine leukemia virus
   5118..5152    -  LTR            3' LTR (ΔU3) (fragment): self-inactivating 3' long terminal repeat (LTR) from Moloney murine leukemia virus
   5251..5850    -  CDS            PuroR: puromycin N-acetyltransferase; pac from Streptomyces alboniger; confers resistance to puromycin
   5875..2       -  promoter       PGK promoter (across the origin): mouse phosphoglycerate kinase 1 promoter
>Addgene plasmid #113535 | pSUPER.retro.puro-shNC | addgene full sequence | sequence record 217053 | Addgene NGS Result
CCGGTAGAATTCGAACGCTGACGTCATCAACCCGCTCCAAGGAATCGCGGGCCCAGTGTCACTAGGCGGG
AACACCCAGCGCGCGTGCGCCCTGGCAGGAAGATGGCTGTGAGGGACAGGGGAGTGGCGCCCTGCAATAT
TTGCATGTCGCTATGTGTTCTGGGAAATCACCATAAACGTGAAATGTCTTTGGATTTGGGAATCTTATAA
GTTCTGTATGAGACCACAGATCCCCGCGAAAGATGATAAGCTAATTCAAGAGATTAGCTTATCATCTTTC
GCTTTTTAAGCTTATCGATACCGTCGACCTCGAGAGATCGATCTAATTCCGGCGCCTAGAGAAGGAGTGA
GGGCTGGATAAAGGGAGGATCGAGGCGGGGTCGAACGAGGAGGTTCAAGGGGGAGAGACGGGGCGGATGG
AGGAAGAGGAGGCGGAGGCTTAGGGTGTACAAAGGGCTTGACCCAGGGAGGGGGGTCAAAAGCCAAGGCT
TCCCAGGTCACGATGTAGGGGACCTGGTCTGGGTGTCCATGCGGGCCAGGTGAAAAGACCTTGATCTTAA
CCTGGGTGATGAGGTCTCGGTTAAAGGTGCCGTCTCGCGGCCATCCGACGTTAAAGGTTGGCCATTCTGC
AGAGCAGAAGGTAACCCAACGTCTCTTCTTGACATCTACCGACTGGTTGTGAGCGATCCGCTCGACATCT
TTCCAGTGACCTAAGGTCAAACTTAAGGGAGTGGTAACAGTCTGGCCCTAATTTTCAGACAAATACAGAA
ACACAGTCAGACAGAGACAACACAGAACGATGCTGCAGCGCTGCAGCAGACAAGACGCGCGGCTTCGGTT
CCAAACCGAAAGCAAAAATTCAGACGGAGGCGGGAACTGTTTTAGGTTCTCGTCTCCTACCAGAACCACA
TATCCTGACGGGGTCGGATTCCACATCGACTCCCTTCCTCAGGTCGGGCCACAAAAACGGCCCCCAAAGT
CCCTGGGACGTCTCCCAGGGTTGCGGCCGGGTGTTCAGAACTCGTCAGTTCCACCACGGGTCCGCCAGAT
ACAGAGCTAGTTAGCTAACTAGTACAGACGCAGGCGCAAACATTAGATGCCGGCACAAACACGCACAAAG
ACAGAGACAGACACGAAACGACCGCTGGCCAGCTTACCTCCCGGCGGGGGGGTCGGTGGTCCCTGGGCAG
GGGTCTCCAAATCTCGGTGGAACCTCCAAATGAAAGACCCCCGAGGTGGGCAGTCAATCAATCTGAGGAG
ACCCTCCCAAGGATCAGCGAGTCCACGATTCGGATGCAAACAGCAAGAGGCTTTATTGGGAATACGGGTA
CCCGGGCGACGCAGTCTATCGGAGGACTGGCGCGCCGAGTGAGGGGTTGTGGGCTCTTTTATTGAGCTCG
GGGAGCAGAAGCGCGCGAACAGAAGCGAGAAGCGAACTGATTGGTTAGTTCAAATAAGGCACAGGGTCAT
TTCAGGTCCTTGGGGCACCCTGGAAACATCTGATGGTTCTCTAGAAACTGCTGAGGGCGGGACCGCATCT
GGGGACCATCTGTTCTTGGCCCTGAGCCGGGGCAGGAACTGCTTACCACAGATATCCTGTTTGGCCCATA
TTCTGCTGTCTCTCTGTTCCTAACCTTGATCTGAACTTCTCTATTCTCAGTTATGTATTTTCCATGCCTT
GCAAAATGGCGTTACTTAAGCTAGCTTGCCAAACCTACAGGTGGGGTCTTTCATTCCCCCCTTTTTCTGG
AGACTAAATAAAATCTTTTATTTTATCTATGGCTCGTACTCTATAGGCTTCAGCTGGTGATATTGTTGAG
TCAAAACTAGAGCCTGGACCACTGATATCCTGTCTTTAACAAATTGGACTAATCGCCTCTACGCCGGACG
CATCGTGGCCGGCATCACCGGCGCCACAGGTGCGGTTGCTGGCGCCTATATCGCCGACATCACCGATGGG
GAAGATCGGGCTCGCCACTTCGGGCTCATGAGCGCTTGTTTCGGCGTGGGTATGGTGGCAGGCCCCGTGG
CCGGGGGACTGTTGGGCGCCATCTCCTTGCATGCACCATTCCTTGCGCCGTCGTTTTACAACGTCGTGAC
TGGGAAAACCCTGGCGTTACCCAACTTAATCGCCTTGCAGCACATCCCCCTTTCGCCAGCTGGCGTAATA
GCGAAGAGGCCCGCACCGATCGCCCTTCCCAACAGTTGCGCAGCCTGAATGGCGAATGGCGCCTGATGCG
GTATTTTCTCCTTACGCATCTGTGCGGTATTTCACACCGCATATGGTGCACTCTCAGTACAATCTGCTCT
GATGCCGCATAGTTAAGCCAGCCCCGACACCCGCCAACACCCGCTGACGCGCCCTGACGGGCTTGTCTGC
TCCCGGCATCCGCTTACAGACAAGCTGTGACCGTCTCCGGGAGCTGCATGTGTCAGAGGTTTTCACCGTC
ATCACCGAAACGCGCGAGACGAAAGGGCCTCGTGATACGCCTATTTTTATAGGTTAATGTCATGATAATA
ATGGTTTCTTAGACGTCAGGTGGCACTTTTCGGGGAAATGTGCGCGGAACCCCTATTTGTTTATTTTTCT
AAATACATTCAAATATGTATCCGCTCATGAGACAATAACCCTGATAAATGCTTCAATAATATTGAAAAAG
GAAGAGTATGAGTATTCAACATTTCCGTGTCGCCCTTATTCCCTTTTTTGCGGCATTTTGCCTTCCTGTT
TTTGCTCACCCAGAAACGCTGGTGAAAGTAAAAGATGCTGAAGATCAGTTGGGTGCACGAGTGGGTTACA
TCGAACTGGATCTCAACAGCGGTAAGATCCTTGAGAGTTTTCGCCCCGAAGAACGTTTTCCAATGATGAG
CACTTTTAAAGTTCTGCTATGTGGCGCGGTATTATCCCGTATTGACGCCGGGCAAGAGCAACTCGGTCGC
CGCATACACTATTCTCAGAATGACTTGGTTGAGTACTCACCAGTCACAGAAAAGCATCTTACGGATGGCA
TGACAGTAAGAGAATTATGCAGTGCTGCCATAACCATGAGTGATAACACTGCGGCCAACTTACTTCTGAC
AACGATCGGAGGACCGAAGGAGCTAACCGCTTTTTTGCACAACATGGGGGATCATGTAACTCGCCTTGAT
CGTTGGGAACCGGAGCTGAATGAAGCCATACCAAACGACGAGCGTGACACCACGATGCCTGTAGCAATGG
CAACAACGTTGCGCAAACTATTAACTGGCGAACTACTTACTCTAGCTTCCCGGCAACAATTAATAGACTG
GATGGAGGCGGATAAAGTTGCAGGACCACTTCTGCGCTCGGCCCTTCCGGCTGGCTGGTTTATTGCTGAT
AAATCTGGAGCCGGTGAGCGTGGGTCTCGCGGTATCATTGCAGCACTGGGGCCAGATGGTAAGCCCTCCC
GTATCGTAGTTATCTACACGACGGGGAGTCAGGCAACTATGGATGAACGAAATAGACAGATCGCTGAGAT
AGGTGCCTCACTGATTAAGCATTGGTAACTGTCAGACCAAGTTTACTCATATATACTTTAGATTGATTTA
AAACTTCATTTTTAATTTAAAAGGATCTAGGTGAAGATCCTTTTTGATAATCTCATGACCAAAATCCCTT
AACGTGAGTTTTCGTTCCACTGAGCGTCAGACCCCGTAGAAAAGATCAAAGGATCTTCTTGAGATCCTTT
TTTTCTGCGCGTAATCTGCTGCTTGCAAACAAAAAAACCACCGCTACCAGCGGTGGTTTGTTTGCCGGAT
CAAGAGCTACCAACTCTTTTTCCGAAGGTAACTGGCTTCAGCAGAGCGCAGATACCAAATACTGTTCTTC
TAGTGTAGCCGTAGTTAGGCCACCACTTCAAGAACTCTGTAGCACCGCCTACATACCTCGCTCTGCTAAT
CCTGTTACCAGTGGCTGCTGCCAGTGGCGATAAGTCGTGTCTTACCGGGTTGGACTCAAGACGATAGTTA
CCGGATAAGGCGCAGCGGTCGGGCTGAACGGGGGGTTCGTGCACACAGCCCAGCTTGGAGCGAACGACCT
ACACCGAACTGAGATACCTACAGCGTGAGCTATGAGAAAGCGCCACGCTTCCCGAAGGGAGAAAGGCGGA
CAGGTATCCGGTAAGCGGCAGGGTCGGAACAGGAGAGCGCACGAGGGAGCTTCCAGGGGGAAACGCCTGG
TATCTTTATAGTCCTGTCGGGTTTCGCCACCTCTGACTTGAGCGTCGATTTTTGTGATGCTCGTCAGGGG
GGCGGAGCCTATGGAAAAACGCCAGCAACGCGGCCTTTTTACGGTTCCTGGCCTTTTGCTGGCCTTTTGC
TCACATGTTCTTTCCTGCGTTATCCCCTGATTCTGTGGATAACCGTATTACCGCCTTTGAGTGAGCTGAT
ACCGCTCGCCGCAGCCGAACGACCGAGCGCAGCGAGTCAGTGAGCGAGGAAGCGGAAGAGCGCCCAATAC
GCAAACCGCCTCTCCCCGCGCGTTGGCCGATTCATTAATGCAGCTGGCACGACAGGTTTCCCGACTGGAA
AGCGGGCAGTGAGCGCAACGCAATTAATGTGAGTTAGCTCACTCATTAGGCACCCCAGGCTTTACACTTT
ATGCTTCCGGCTCGTATGTTGTGTGGAATTGTGAGCGGATAACAATTTCACAATTCTCCCCAGCTCTTTC
TGCGCTGTCCATAATGAACTATTTCAGGAGTATTGGAGTATGTGGATTCAAAACAGTGGCTAATTGAGTC
AGGATTACTTAATATTCGACTCCTACCCTCAGAATGTTGTTCTCCAACTTCAAGAAACTGTTACCCATGA
AAGACCCCCGCTGACGGGTAGTCAATCACTCAGAGGAGACCCTCCCAAGGAACAGCGAGACCACAAGTCG
GATGCAACTGCAAGAGGGTTTATTGGATACACGGGTACCCGGGCGACGCAGTCTATCGGAGGACTGGCGC
GCCGAGTGAGGGGTTGTGGGCTCTTTTATTGAGCTCGGGGAGCAGAAGCGCGCGAACAGAAGCGAGAAGC
GAACTGATTGGTTAGTTCAAATAAGGCACAGGGTCATTTCAGGTCCTTGGGGCACCCTGGAAACATCTGA
TGGTTCTCTAGCTTGCCAAACCTACAGGTGGGGTCTTTCATTCCCCCCTTTTTCTGGAGACTAAATAAAA
TCTTTTATTTTATCGATGCATGGGGTCGTGCGCTCCTTTCGGTCGGGCGCTGCGGGTCGTGGGGCGGGCG
TCAGGCACCGGGCTTGCGGGTCATGCACCAGGTGCGCGGTCCTTCGGGCACCTCGACGTCGGCGGTGACG
GTGAAGCCGAGCCGCTCGTAGAAGGGGAGGTTGCGGGGCGCGGAGGTCTCCAGGAAGGCGGGCACCCCGG
CGCGCTCGGCCGCCTCCACTCCGGGGAGCACGACGGCGCTGCCCAGACCCTTGCCCTGGTGGTCGGGCGA
GACGCCGACGGTGGCCAGGAACCACGCGGGCTCCTTGGGCCGGTGCGGCGCCAGGAGGCCTTCCATCTGT
TGCTGCGCGGCCAGCCGGGAACCGCTCAACTCGGCCATGCGCGGGCCGATCTCGGCGAACACCGCCCCCG
CTTCGACGCTCTCCGGCGTGGTCCAGACCGCCACCGCGGCGCCGTCGTCCGCGACCCACACCTTGCCGAT
GTCGAGCCCGACGCGCGTGAGGAAGAGTTCTTGCAGCTCGGTGACCCGCTCGATGTGGCGGTCCGGATCG
ACGGTGTGGCGCGTGGCGGGGTAGTCGGCGAACGCGGCGGCGAGGGTGCGTACGGCCCTGGGGACGTCGT
CGCGGGTGGCGAGGCGCACCGTGGGCTTGTACTCGGTCATGGTAAGCTAGCTTGGGCTGCAGGTCGAAAG
GCCCGGAGATGAGGAAGAGGAGAACAGCGCGGCAGACGTGCGCTTTTGAAGCGTGCAGAATGCCGGGCCT
CCGGAGGACCTTCGGGCGCCCGCCCCGCCCCTGAGCCCGCCCCTGAGCCCGCCCCCGGACCCACCCCTTC
CCAGCCTCTGAGCCCAGAAAGCGAAGGAGCAAAGCTGCTATTGGCCGCTGCCCCAAAGGCCTACCCGCTT
CCATTGCTCAGCGGTGCTGTCCATCTGCACGAGACTAGTGAGACGTGCTACTTCCATTTGTCACGTCCTG
CACGACGCGAGCTGCGGGGCGGGGGGGAACTTCCTGACTAGGGGAGGAGTAGAAGGTGGCGCGAAGGGGC
CACCAAAGAACGGAGCCGGTTGGCGCCTACCGGTGGATGTGGAATGTGTGCGAGGCCAGAGGCCACTTGT
GTAGCGCCAAGTGCCCAGCGGGGCTGCTAAAGCGCATGCTCCAGACTGCCTTGGGAAAAGCGCCTCCCCT
AC
